>Addgene plasmid #42194 | pRc/CMV2 Dvl-2-Myc | addgene partial sequence | sequence record 57612 | BGH-rev 5'-TAGAAGGCACAGTCGAGG-3'
CATTTAGGTGACACTATAGAATAGGGCCCTCTAGATGCATGCTCGAGCGGCCGCCAGTGTGATGGATATC
TGCAGAATTCCAGCACACTGGCGGCCGTTACTAGTGGATCCGAGCTCGGTACCAAGCTCGGGCCCCCCCT
CGAGGTCGACTTAAGCTTCATAGATCCTCCTCAGAAATCAGCTTTTGCTCGAATTCTGGGTTATAGGGGA
GAGCCATGCCAGATGGGGCTCCATAGGGATGGAGCCCGGGAAGAGCTCGGAGATTAGGAGGAGCGCCTGT
CGAGCCCCTGGATGGAGGAGGGCCGCCATCACCAGTCCCACCAGGCTCCCCACCCCGCCGAAGGCTGCCT
CCCCGGCTGGAGAGTTCTGACTCACTGCCACTGCCGGACTTGGACTCAGGGGCCCGTTCCTCAGGCCTGC
CTGTGCGCCCAGCCCCCCCATCGCTTCTTGTCGACCCGCTGCTCCGGCTCCCCTCACTGTGCTGGCTGCT
GGCACTGCCTCCACCATAGGTGTACGAAGAAAGCTCGTGGTAGGGTGGAGGCTGGGGGCTGTAGGGGTGT
GGCGCTGGATACTGGTAGGAGAAGGTGGGCAGCAGGGGCCAGGGAGTAGCTCCAGGCAGAGGTGCCAGGG
TATCCTGGTCTGAAGCCCCACTGGAACCGTCATTGTCATTCAGAGAGAGGTTAACTAGGTAACTCTCACA
GCCACCACTGAGGTCCCCGAAGACATAATAGCACTGCTCAGAGAAAGTAATCTTGTTGACGGTGTGCCGG
ATGAGTCCCGCCTTCAACAGCCCACTGGCATACTTGCGGGCCTCCCGGCGCTCAGGAAAACCTTCCACGT
GATGGTACAGCCAGTCCACCACATCGGAGCCTAGAAAGGCGTTTGGGATGGTGATCTTGAGCCACATGCG
GTCCCGGACTTC
