[The description below was written by a language model from this plasmid's Addgene catalogue record.]
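Description:
pRc/CMV2 Dvl-2-Myc is a mammalian expression plasmid built on the commercial pRc/CMV2 backbone (about 5.5 kb without insert). It is propagated in E. coli under ampicillin selection, and it carries a neomycin resistance marker that allows G418 selection of transfected mammalian cells, so it can be used for stable line generation as well as transient expression. The record lists the copy number as unknown and supplies no feature table, so the origins of replication and other backbone elements are not documented here. The listing of a BGH reverse sequencing primer suggests that a bovine growth hormone polyadenylation region lies downstream of the insert.

The payload is mouse Dishevelled 2 (Dvl2), driven by the strong constitutive CMV promoter and fused at its C terminus to a Myc epitope tag, which permits detection or immunoprecipitation with anti-Myc antibodies without a Dvl2-specific reagent. The coding sequence was PCR-amplified from a pBluescript clone containing the complete mouse Dvl-2 coding region. According to the depositor, the amplified product covers amino acids 1–679 of the current NCBI reference protein, so the insert may not extend to the extreme C terminus of that reference sequence. It was inserted by restriction cloning; the 5′ site is not recorded, and the 3′ HindIII site was destroyed in the process.

Dishevelled proteins are cytoplasmic scaffolds that relay Wnt receptor signals, and the associated publication characterises the mouse Dvl proteins in the Wnt/Wingless pathway. The plasmid therefore suits overexpression of tagged Dvl2 in cultured mammalian cells to study its modification, localisation, binding partners or signalling activity.
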