Addgene plasmid #42194: pRc/CMV2 Dvl-2-Myc
Depositing lab: Robert Lefkowitz & Shin-ichi Yanagawa. Depositing organization: Kyoto University, Institute for Life and Medical Sciences. Publication: Characterization of mouse dishevelled (Dvl) proteins in Wnt/Wingless signaling pathway. Lee JS, Ishimoto A, Yanagawa S. J Biol Chem. 1999 Jul 23;274(30):21464-70. 10.1074/jbc.274.30.21464 PubMed 10409711.
Backbone
  Vector backbone: pRc/CMV2
  Backbone manufacturer: Invitrogen
  Backbone size w/o insert (bp): 5500
  Vector type: Mammalian Expression
  Selectable markers: Neomycin (select with G418)
Growth in bacteria
  Bacterial resistance: Ampicillin, 100 μg/mL
  Growth temperature: 37°C
  Growth strain: DH5alpha
  Copy number: Unknown
Gene/Insert
  Gene/Insert name: Dvl 2 (alt names: dishevelled 2, dsh homolog; Dvl2; Dvl-2)
  Species: M. musculus (mouse)
  GenBank ID: NM_007888.3 NP_031914.3
  Entrez Gene: Dvl2
  Promoter: CMV
  Tag / fusion protein: Myc (C terminal on insert)
  Cloning method: Restriction Enzyme; 5′ cloning site Unknown (unknown if destroyed); 3′ cloning site HindIII (destroyed during cloning)
  Sequencing primers: 5′ CMV-F; 3′ BGH-rev
Resource information
  A portion of this plasmid was derived from a plasmid made by: Dvl-2 sequence was amplified by PCR using a pBluescript IISK plasmid containing the entire coding sequence of mouse Dvl-2 (from Daniel J. Sussman, University of Maryland School of Medicine, Baltimore, MD) as the template.
Terms and licenses: Academic/Nonprofit Terms; Industry Terms: Not Available to Industry
Depositor comments: The resulting PCR described above encompasses amino acids 1-679 of the current NCBI sequence.
How to cite: pRc/CMV2 Dvl-2-Myc was a gift from Robert Lefkowitz & Shin-ichi Yanagawa (Addgene plasmid # 42194 ; http://n2t.net/addgene:42194 ; RRID:Addgene_42194)
